LOCUS       Exported 7687 bp ds-DNA circular SYN 13-MAY-2021
DEFINITION  Lentiviral vector that expresses GFP and an shRNA targeting Esr1 (in
            pLL3.7)..
ACCESSION   .
VERSION     .
KEYWORDS    pLV-shEsr1
SOURCE      synthetic DNA construct
  ORGANISM  synthetic DNA construct
REFERENCE   1 (bases 1 to 7687)
  AUTHORS   Satta R, Certa B, He D, Lasek AW
  TITLE     Estrogen Receptor beta in the Nucleus Accumbens Regulates the
            Rewarding Properties of Cocaine in Female Mice.
  JOURNAL   Int J Neuropsychopharmacol. 2018 Apr 1;21(4):382-392. doi:
            10.1093/ijnp/pyx118.
  PUBMED    29294029
REFERENCE   2 (bases 1 to 7687)
  AUTHORS   .
  TITLE     Direct Submission
  JOURNAL   Exported May 13, 2021 from SnapGene Server 1.1.58
            http://www.snapgene.com
FEATURES             Location/Qualifiers
     source          1..7687
                     /organism="synthetic DNA construct"
                     /mol_type="other DNA"
     primer_bind     complement(46..65)
                     /label=pRS-marker
                     /note="pRS vectors, use to sequence yeast selectable
                     marker"
     enhancer        237..616
                     /label=CMV enhancer
                     /note="human cytomegalovirus immediate early enhancer"
     promoter        618..816
                     /label=CMV promoter
                     /note="human cytomegalovirus (CMV) immediate early
                     promoter"
     LTR             834..1014
                     /label=5' LTR (truncated)
                     /note="truncated 5' long terminal repeat (LTR) from HIV-1"
     misc_feature    1061..1186
                     /label=HIV-1 Psi
                     /note="packaging signal of human immunodeficiency virus
                     type 1"
     misc_feature    1683..1916
                     /label=RRE
                     /note="The Rev response element (RRE) of HIV-1 allows for
                     Rev-dependent mRNA export from the nucleus to the
                     cytoplasm."
     CDS             2101..2145
                     /codon_start=1
                     /product="antigenic peptide corresponding to amino acids
                     655 to 669 of the HIV envelope protein gp41 (Lutje Hulsik
                     et al., 2013)"
                     /label=gp41 peptide
                     /note="recognized by the 2H10 single-chain llama nanobody"
                     /translation="KNEQELLELDKWASL"
     misc_feature    2443..2560
                     /label=cPPT/CTS
                     /note="central polypurine tract and central termination
                     sequence of HIV-1"
     primer_bind     2850..2870
                     /label=mU6-F
                     /note="Mouse U6 promoter, forward primer"
     primer_bind     2988..3004
                     /label=KS primer
                     /note="common sequencing primer, one of multiple similar
                     variants"
     protein_bind    3046..3079
                     /label=loxP
                     /bound_moiety="Cre recombinase"
                     /note="Cre-mediated recombination occurs in the 8-bp core
                     sequence (GCATACAT)."
     enhancer        3195..3498
                     /label=CMV enhancer
                     /note="human cytomegalovirus immediate early enhancer"
     promoter        3499..3702
                     /label=CMV promoter
                     /note="human cytomegalovirus (CMV) immediate early
                     promoter"
     regulatory      3741..3750
                     /regulatory_class="other"
                     /note="vertebrate consensus sequence for strong initiation
                     of translation (Kozak, 1987)"
     CDS             3747..4463
                     /codon_start=1
                     /product="enhanced GFP"
                     /label=EGFP
                     /translation="MVSKGEELFTGVVPILVELDGDVNGHKFSVSGEGEGDATYGKLTL
                     KFICTTGKLPVPWPTLVTTLTYGVQCFSRYPDHMKQHDFFKSAMPEGYVQERTIFFKDD
                     GNYKTRAEVKFEGDTLVNRIELKGIDFKEDGNILGHKLEYNYNSHNVYIMADKQKNGIK
                     VNFKIRHNIEDGSVQLADHYQQNTPIGDGPVLLPDNHYLSTQSALSKDPNEKRDHMVLL
                     EFVTAAGITLGMDELYK"
     primer_bind     complement(3792..3813)
                     /label=EGFP-N
                     /note="EGFP, reverse primer"
     primer_bind     complement(4053..4072)
                     /label=EXFP-R
                     /note="For distinguishing EGFP variants, reverse primer"
     primer_bind     4400..4421
                     /label=EGFP-C
                     /note="EGFP, forward primer"
     protein_bind    4486..4519
                     /label=loxP
                     /bound_moiety="Cre recombinase"
                     /note="Cre-mediated recombination occurs in the 8-bp core
                     sequence (GCATACAT)."
     misc_feature    4575..5163
                     /label=WPRE
                     /note="woodchuck hepatitis virus posttranscriptional
                     regulatory element"
     primer_bind     complement(4628..4648)
                     /label=WPRE-R
                     /note="WPRE, reverse primer"
     CDS             complement(5046..5057)
                     /codon_start=1
                     /product="Factor Xa recognition and cleavage site"
                     /label=Factor Xa site
                     /translation="IEGR"
     primer_bind     complement(5166..5182)
                     /label=KS primer
                     /note="common sequencing primer, one of multiple similar
                     variants"
     LTR             5692..5872
                     /label=5' LTR (truncated)
                     /note="truncated 5' long terminal repeat (LTR) from HIV-1"
     rep_origin      complement(5934..6522)
                     /direction=LEFT
                     /label=ori
                     /note="high-copy-number ColE1/pMB1/pBR322/pUC origin of
                     replication"
     primer_bind     complement(6014..6033)
                     /label=pBR322ori-F
                     /note="pBR322 origin, forward primer"
     CDS             complement(6693..7553)
                     /codon_start=1
                     /gene="bla"
                     /product="beta-lactamase"
                     /label=AmpR
                     /note="confers resistance to ampicillin, carbenicillin, and
                     related antibiotics"
                     /translation="MSIQHFRVALIPFFAAFCLPVFAHPETLVKVKDAEDQLGARVGYI
                     ELDLNSGKILESFRPEERFPMMSTFKVLLCGAVLSRIDAGQEQLGRRIHYSQNDLVEYS
                     PVTEKHLTDGMTVRELCSAAITMSDNTAANLLLTTIGGPKELTAFLHNMGDHVTRLDRW
                     EPELNEAIPNDERDTTMPVAMATTLRKLLTGELLTLASRQQLIDWMEADKVAGPLLRSA
                     LPAGWFIADKSGAGERGSRGIIAALGPDGKPSRIVVIYTTGSQATMDERNRQIAEIGAS
                     LIKHW"
     primer_bind     7316..7335
                     /label=Amp-R
                     /note="Ampicillin resistance gene, reverse primer"
     promoter        complement(7554..7658)
                     /gene="bla"
                     /label=AmpR promoter
ORIGIN
        1 tcgacggatc gggagatctc ccgatcccct atggtgcact ctcagtacaa tctgctctga
       61 tgccgcatag ttaagccagt atctgctccc tgcttgtgtg ttggaggtcg ctgagtagtg
      121 cgcgagcaaa atttaagcta caacaaggca aggcttgacc gacaattgca tgaagaatct
      181 gcttagggtt aggcgttttg cgctgcttcg cgatgtacgg gccagatata cgcgttgaca
      241 ttgattattg actagttatt aatagtaatc aattacgggg tcattagttc atagcccata
      301 tatggagttc cgcgttacat aacttacggt aaatggcccg cctggctgac cgcccaacga
      361 cccccgccca ttgacgtcaa taatgacgta tgttcccata gtaacgccaa tagggacttt
      421 ccattgacgt caatgggtgg agtatttacg gtaaactgcc cacttggcag tacatcaagt
      481 gtatcatatg ccaagtacgc cccctattga cgtcaatgac ggtaaatggc ccgcctggca
      541 ttatgcccag tacatgacct tatgggactt tcctacttgg cagtacatct acgtattagt
      601 catcgctatt accatggtga tgcggttttg gcagtacatc aatgggcgtg gatagcggtt
      661 tgactcacgg ggatttccaa gtctccaccc cattgacgtc aatgggagtt tgttttggca
      721 ccaaaatcaa cgggactttc caaaatgtcg taacaactcc gccccattga cgcaaatggg
      781 cggtaggcgt gtacggtggg aggtctatat aagcagcgcg ttttgcctgt actgggtctc
      841 tctggttaga ccagatctga gcctgggagc tctctggcta actagggaac ccactgctta
      901 agcctcaata aagcttgcct tgagtgcttc aagtagtgtg tgcccgtctg ttgtgtgact
      961 ctggtaacta gagatccctc agaccctttt agtcagtgtg gaaaatctct agcagtggcg
     1021 cccgaacagg gacttgaaag cgaaagggaa accagaggag ctctctcgac gcaggactcg
     1081 gcttgctgaa gcgcgcacgg caagaggcga ggggcggcga ctggtgagta cgccaaaaat
     1141 tttgactagc ggaggctaga aggagagaga tgggtgcgag agcgtcagta ttaagcgggg
     1201 gagaattaga tcgcgatggg aaaaaattcg gttaaggcca gggggaaaga aaaaatataa
     1261 attaaaacat atagtatggg caagcaggga gctagaacga ttcgcagtta atcctggcct
     1321 gttagaaaca tcagaaggct gtagacaaat actgggacag ctacaaccat cccttcagac
     1381 aggatcagaa gaacttagat cattatataa tacagtagca accctctatt gtgtgcatca
     1441 aaggatagag ataaaagaca ccaaggaagc tttagacaag atagaggaag agcaaaacaa
     1501 aagtaagacc accgcacagc aagcggccgg ccgctgatct tcagacctgg aggaggagat
     1561 atgagggaca attggagaag tgaattatat aaatataaag tagtaaaaat tgaaccatta
     1621 ggagtagcac ccaccaaggc aaagagaaga gtggtgcaga gagaaaaaag agcagtggga
     1681 ataggagctt tgttccttgg gttcttggga gcagcaggaa gcactatggg cgcagcgtca
     1741 atgacgctga cggtacaggc cagacaatta ttgtctggta tagtgcagca gcagaacaat
     1801 ttgctgaggg ctattgaggc gcaacagcat ctgttgcaac tcacagtctg gggcatcaag
     1861 cagctccagg caagaatcct ggctgtggaa agatacctaa aggatcaaca gctcctgggg
     1921 atttggggtt gctctggaaa actcatttgc accactgctg tgccttggaa tgctagttgg
     1981 agtaataaat ctctggaaca gatttggaat cacacgacct ggatggagtg ggacagagaa
     2041 attaacaatt acacaagctt aatacactcc ttaattgaag aatcgcaaaa ccagcaagaa
     2101 aagaatgaac aagaattatt ggaattagat aaatgggcaa gtttgtggaa ttggtttaac
     2161 ataacaaatt ggctgtggta tataaaatta ttcataatga tagtaggagg cttggtaggt
     2221 ttaagaatag tttttgctgt actttctata gtgaatagag ttaggcaggg atattcacca
     2281 ttatcgtttc agacccacct cccaaccccg aggggacccg acaggcccga aggaatagaa
     2341 gaagaaggtg gagagagaga cagagacaga tccattcgat tagtgaacgg atcggcactg
     2401 cgtgcgccaa ttctgcagac aaatggcagt attcatccac aattttaaaa gaaaaggggg
     2461 gattgggggg tacagtgcag gggaaagaat agtagacata atagcaacag acatacaaac
     2521 taaagaatta caaaaacaaa ttacaaaaat tcaaaatttt cgggtttatt acagggacag
     2581 cagagatcca gtttggttag taccgggccc gctctagaga tccgacgcgc catctctagg
     2641 cccgcgccgg ccccctcgca cagacttgtg ggagaagctc ggctactccc ctgccccggt
     2701 taatttgcat ataatatttc ctagtaacta tagaggctta atgtgcgata aaagacagat
     2761 aatctgttct ttttaatact agctacattt tacatgatag gcttggattt ctataagaga
     2821 tacaaatact aaattattat tttaaaaaac agcacaaaag gaaactcacc ctaactgtaa
     2881 agtaattgtg tgttttgaga ctataaatat cccttggaga aaagccttgt ttggcatgga
     2941 gcatctctac attcaagaga tgtagagatg ctccatgcct tttttctcga ggtcgacggt
     3001 atcgataagc tcgcttcacg agattccagc aggtcgaggg acctaataac ttcgtatagc
     3061 atacattata cgaagttata ttaagggttc caagcttaag cggccgcgtg gataaccgta
     3121 ttaccgccat gcattagtta ttaatagtaa tcaattacgg ggtcattagt tcatagccca
     3181 tatatggagt tccgcgttac ataacttacg gtaaatggcc cgcctggctg accgcccaac
     3241 gacccccgcc cattgacgtc aataatgacg tatgttccca tagtaacgcc aatagggact
     3301 ttccattgac gtcaatgggt ggagtattta cggtaaactg cccacttggc agtacatcaa
     3361 gtgtatcata tgccaagtac gccccctatt gacgtcaatg acggtaaatg gcccgcctgg
     3421 cattatgccc agtacatgac cttatgggac tttcctactt ggcagtacat ctacgtatta
     3481 gtcatcgcta ttaccatggt gatgcggttt tggcagtaca tcaatgggcg tggatagcgg
     3541 tttgactcac ggggatttcc aagtctccac cccattgacg tcaatgggag tttgttttgg
     3601 caccaaaatc aacgggactt tccaaaatgt cgtaacaact ccgccccatt gacgcaaatg
     3661 ggcggtaggc gtgtacggtg ggaggtctat ataagcagag ctggtttagt gaaccgtcag
     3721 atccgctagc gctaccggtc gccaccatgg tgagcaaggg cgaggagctg ttcaccgggg
     3781 tggtgcccat cctggtcgag ctggacggcg acgtaaacgg ccacaagttc agcgtgtccg
     3841 gcgagggcga gggcgatgcc acctacggca agctgaccct gaagttcatc tgcaccaccg
     3901 gcaagctgcc cgtgccctgg cccaccctcg tgaccaccct gacctacggc gtgcagtgct
     3961 tcagccgcta ccccgaccac atgaagcagc acgacttctt caagtccgcc atgcccgaag
     4021 gctacgtcca ggagcgcacc atcttcttca aggacgacgg caactacaag acccgcgccg
     4081 aggtgaagtt cgagggcgac accctggtga accgcatcga gctgaagggc atcgacttca
     4141 aggaggacgg caacatcctg gggcacaagc tggagtacaa ctacaacagc cacaacgtct
     4201 atatcatggc cgacaagcag aagaacggca tcaaggtgaa cttcaagatc cgccacaaca
     4261 tcgaggacgg cagcgtgcag ctcgccgacc actaccagca gaacaccccc atcggcgacg
     4321 gccccgtgct gctgcccgac aaccactacc tgagcaccca gtccgccctg agcaaagacc
     4381 ccaacgagaa gcgcgatcac atggtcctgc tggagttcgt gaccgccgcc gggatcactc
     4441 tcggcatgga cgagctgtac aagtaggaat tcgtcgaggg acctaataac ttcgtatagc
     4501 atacattata cgaagttata catgtttaag ggttccggtt ccactaggta caattcgata
     4561 tcaagcttat cgataatcaa cctctggatt acaaaatttg tgaaagattg actggtattc
     4621 ttaactatgt tgctcctttt acgctatgtg gatacgctgc tttaatgcct ttgtatcatg
     4681 ctattgcttc ccgtatggct ttcattttct cctccttgta taaatcctgg ttgctgtctc
     4741 tttatgagga gttgtggccc gttgtcaggc aacgtggcgt ggtgtgcact gtgtttgctg
     4801 acgcaacccc cactggttgg ggcattgcca ccacctgtca gctcctttcc gggactttcg
     4861 ctttccccct ccctattgcc acggcggaac tcatcgccgc ctgccttgcc cgctgctgga
     4921 caggggctcg gctgttgggc actgacaatt ccgtggtgtt gtcggggaaa tcatcgtcct
     4981 ttccttggct gctcgcctgt gttgccacct ggattctgcg cgggacgtcc ttctgctacg
     5041 tcccttcggc cctcaatcca gcggaccttc cttcccgcgg cctgctgccg gctctgcggc
     5101 ctcttccgcg tcttcgcctt cgccctcaga cgagtcggat ctccctttgg gccgcctccc
     5161 cgcatcgata ccgtcgacct cgatcgagac ctagaaaaac atggagcaat cacaagtagc
     5221 aatacagcag ctaccaatgc tgattgtgcc tggctagaag cacaagagga ggaggaggtg
     5281 ggttttccag tcacacctca ggtaccttta agaccaatga cttacaaggc agctgtagat
     5341 cttagccact ttttaaaaga aaagggggga ctggaagggc taattcactc ccaacgaaga
     5401 caagatatcc ttgatctgtg gatctaccac acacaaggct acttccctga ttggcagaac
     5461 tacacaccag ggccagggat cagatatcca ctgacctttg gatggtgcta caagctagta
     5521 ccagttgagc aagagaaggt agaagaagcc aatgaaggag agaacacccg cttgttacac
     5581 cctgtgagcc tgcatgggat ggatgacccg gagagagaag tattagagtg gaggtttgac
     5641 agccgcctag catttcatca catggcccga gagctgcatc cggactgtac tgggtctctc
     5701 tggttagacc agatctgagc ctgggagctc tctggctaac tagggaaccc actgcttaag
     5761 cctcaataaa gcttgccttg agtgcttcaa gtagtgtgtg cccgtctgtt gtgtgactct
     5821 ggtaactaga gatccctcag acccttttag tcagtgtgga aaatctctag cagcatgtga
     5881 gcaaaaggcc agcaaaaggc caggaaccgt aaaaaggccg cgttgctggc gtttttccat
     5941 aggctccgcc cccctgacga gcatcacaaa aatcgacgct caagtcagag gtggcgaaac
     6001 ccgacaggac tataaagata ccaggcgttt ccccctggaa gctccctcgt gcgctctcct
     6061 gttccgaccc tgccgcttac cggatacctg tccgcctttc tcccttcggg aagcgtggcg
     6121 ctttctcata gctcacgctg taggtatctc agttcggtgt aggtcgttcg ctccaagctg
     6181 ggctgtgtgc acgaaccccc cgttcagccc gaccgctgcg ccttatccgg taactatcgt
     6241 cttgagtcca acccggtaag acacgactta tcgccactgg cagcagccac tggtaacagg
     6301 attagcagag cgaggtatgt aggcggtgct acagagttct tgaagtggtg gcctaactac
     6361 ggctacacta gaagaacagt atttggtatc tgcgctctgc tgaagccagt taccttcgga
     6421 aaaagagttg gtagctcttg atccggcaaa caaaccaccg ctggtagcgg tggttttttt
     6481 gtttgcaagc agcagattac gcgcagaaaa aaaggatctc aagaagatcc tttgatcttt
     6541 tctacggggt ctgacgctca gtggaacgaa aactcacgtt aagggatttt ggtcatgaga
     6601 ttatcaaaaa ggatcttcac ctagatcctt ttaaattaaa aatgaagttt taaatcaatc
     6661 taaagtatat atgagtaaac ttggtctgac agttaccaat gcttaatcag tgaggcacct
     6721 atctcagcga tctgtctatt tcgttcatcc atagttgcct gactccccgt cgtgtagata
     6781 actacgatac gggagggctt accatctggc cccagtgctg caatgatacc gcgagaccca
     6841 cgctcaccgg ctccagattt atcagcaata aaccagccag ccggaagggc cgagcgcaga
     6901 agtggtcctg caactttatc cgcctccatc cagtctatta attgttgccg ggaagctaga
     6961 gtaagtagtt cgccagttaa tagtttgcgc aacgttgttg ccattgctac aggcatcgtg
     7021 gtgtcacgct cgtcgtttgg tatggcttca ttcagctccg gttcccaacg atcaaggcga
     7081 gttacatgat cccccatgtt gtgcaaaaaa gcggttagct ccttcggtcc tccgatcgtt
     7141 gtcagaagta agttggccgc agtgttatca ctcatggtta tggcagcact gcataattct
     7201 cttactgtca tgccatccgt aagatgcttt tctgtgactg gtgagtactc aaccaagtca
     7261 ttctgagaat agtgtatgcg gcgaccgagt tgctcttgcc cggcgtcaat acgggataat
     7321 accgcgccac atagcagaac tttaaaagtg ctcatcattg gaaaacgttc ttcggggcga
     7381 aaactctcaa ggatcttacc gctgttgaga tccagttcga tgtaacccac tcgtgcaccc
     7441 aactgatctt cagcatcttt tactttcacc agcgtttctg ggtgagcaaa aacaggaagg
     7501 caaaatgccg caaaaaaggg aataagggcg acacggaaat gttgaatact catactcttc
     7561 ctttttcaat attattgaag catttatcag ggttattgtc tcatgagcgg atacatattt
     7621 gaatgtattt agaaaaataa acaaataggg gttccgcgca catttccccg aaaagtgcca
     7681 cctgacg
//
