[The description below was written by a language model from this plasmid's Addgene catalogue record and the feature table of its GenBank file.]
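Description:
pLV-shEsr1 is an HIV-1-based lentiviral RNAi vector built on the pLL3.7 (LentiLox) backbone. It delivers a short hairpin RNA against mouse Esr1, the gene encoding estrogen receptor alpha, together with a GFP marker. It is propagated in bacteria as a high-copy plasmid through a ColE1/pUC-type origin and is selected with ampicillin via the beta-lactamase gene. The catalogue lists a total size of about 7.7 kb, and the sequence record held for it is 7,687 bp.

A CMV enhancer/promoter fused to a truncated 5' LTR drives transcription of the viral genome in packaging cells. This transcript carries the Psi packaging signal, the Rev response element for nuclear export, and the cPPT/CTS element that aids nuclear import of the reverse-transcribed genome. A truncated LTR at the 3' end closes the transfer cassette.

Downstream of the cPPT, the mouse U6 (RNA polymerase III) promoter expresses the hairpin, which was cloned between the HpaI site (destroyed during cloning) and the XhoI site. The feature table marks this region only by a U6 primer site and does not annotate the promoter or the shRNA itself. A separate CMV enhancer/promoter with a Kozak sequence then drives EGFP. Although the catalogue lists GFP as a tag, it is an independent reporter that marks transduced cells. The CMV-EGFP cassette is flanked by two loxP sites, so Cre recombinase could act on it, and it is followed by a WPRE to boost transcript expression.

According to the associated publication, the construct was used for knockdown of estrogen receptors in the mouse nucleus accumbens, in studies of cocaine reward in females.
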