Addgene plasmid #120720: pLV-shEsr1
Purpose: Lentiviral vector that expresses GFP and an shRNA targeting Esr1 (in pLL3.7).
Depositing lab: Amy Lasek. Depositing organization: University of Illinois at Chicago. Publication: Estrogen Receptor beta in the Nucleus Accumbens Regulates the Rewarding Properties of Cocaine in Female Mice. Satta R, Certa B, He D, Lasek AW. Int J Neuropsychopharmacol. 2018 Apr 1;21(4):382-392. doi: 10.1093/ijnp/pyx118. PubMed 29294029.
Backbone
  Vector backbone: pLL3.7
  Backbone manufacturer: MIT
  Backbone size w/o insert (bp): 7649
  Total vector size (bp): 7700
  Vector type: Mammalian Expression, Lentiviral, RNAi
Growth in bacteria
  Bacterial resistance: Ampicillin, 100 μg/mL
  Growth temperature: 30°C
  Growth strain: NEB Stable
  Copy number: High Copy
Gene/Insert
  Gene/Insert name: Esr1 shRNA (alt name: Estrogen receptor alpha, ERa)
  gRNA/shRNA sequence: GGCATGGAGCATCTCTACA
  Species: M. musculus (mouse)
  Entrez Gene: Esr1 (a.k.a. ER, ER-alpha, ERa, ERalpha, ESR, Estr, Estra, Nr3a1)
  Promoter: Mouse U6
  Tag / fusion protein: GFP
  Cloning method: Restriction Enzyme; 5′ cloning site HpaI (destroyed during cloning); 3′ cloning site XhoI (not destroyed)
  Sequencing primers: 5′ U6
Terms and licenses: Academic/Nonprofit Terms; Industry Terms: Not Available to Industry
Depositor comments: The 19 nucleotide targeting sequence for Esr1 was obtained from this publication: https://www.ncbi.nlm.nih.gov/pubmed/16803960 This plasmid is also featured in the following article: https://pubmed.ncbi.nlm.nih.gov/32482639 (J Neurosci. 2020 )
How to cite: pLV-shEsr1 was a gift from Amy Lasek (Addgene plasmid # 120720 ; http://n2t.net/addgene:120720 ; RRID:Addgene_120720)
